Addgene plasmid #82362: TU#1448_unc-73b_cDNA
Purpose: express unc-73b cDNA
Depositing lab: Martin Chalfie. Depositing organization: Columbia University. Publication: GEFs and Rac GTPases control directional specificity of neurite extension along the anterior-posterior axis. Zheng C, Diaz-Cuadros M, Chalfie M. Proc Natl Acad Sci U S A. 2016 Jun 21;113(25):6973-8. doi: 10.1073/pnas.1607179113. Epub 2016 Jun 6. PubMed 27274054.
Backbone
  Vector backbone: pDONR-221
  Vector type: Worm Expression
Growth in bacteria
  Bacterial resistance: Kanamycin, 50 μg/mL
  Growth temperature: 37°C
  Growth strain: DH5alpha
  Copy number: Unknown
Gene/Insert
  Gene/Insert name: unc-73 b isoform
  Species: C. elegans (nematode)
  Insert size (bp): 4917
  Entrez Gene: unc-73 (a.k.a. CELE_F55C7.7)
  Promoter: none
  Cloning method: Gateway Cloning
  Sequencing primers: 5′ M13F; 3′ M13R
Terms and licenses: Academic/Nonprofit Terms; Industry Terms: Not Available to Industry
How to cite: TU#1448_unc-73b_cDNA was a gift from Martin Chalfie (Addgene plasmid # 82362 ; http://n2t.net/addgene:82362 ; RRID:Addgene_82362)
