[The description below was written by a language model from this plasmid's Addgene catalogue record and pLannotate feature annotations shown in this document.]
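Description:
TU#1448_unc-73b_cDNA is a Gateway entry clone built in the pDONR-221 backbone that carries the cDNA of the b isoform of the C. elegans gene unc-73 (insert listed as 4,917 bp; assembled plasmid 7,464 nt). Although it is catalogued as a worm expression vector with the purpose of expressing unc-73b cDNA, the record lists no promoter. The feature table agrees with this: the region between the attL1 and attL2 recombination sites, where the cDNA sits, has no upstream eukaryotic regulatory element. The plasmid is therefore best understood as a promoterless donor of the coding sequence rather than a stand-alone expression construct. It is maintained in E. coli through a high-copy ColE1/pUC-type origin and selected with kanamycin via the aph(3')-Ia KanR gene.

The flanking attL1 and attL2 sites allow the unc-73b cDNA to be moved by an LR Clonase reaction into attR-containing destination vectors, where a chosen promoter and 3' elements can be supplied. The rrnB T1 and T2 terminators upstream of attL1 are standard pDONR elements that insulate the insert from read-through transcription in bacteria. A T7 promoter lies just outside attL2, oriented toward the insert. The short lacI and lacZα fragments are backbone remnants. The 17-nt "IRES" hit inside the insert is too small to be a functional element and is probably a chance annotation match. The associated publication concerns guanine nucleotide exchange factors and Rac GTPases in the directional control of neurite extension along the anterior-posterior axis. This suggests the clone was a building block for unc-73b expression constructs in that work, though the record does not state which destination vectors or promoters were used.
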