Features (pLannotate 1.2.2; 10 found; start..end, strand, type, name):
    121..213     +  CDS            lacI (fragment): lac repressor; lacI; The lac repressor binds to the lac operator to inhibit transcription in E. coli. This inhibition can be relieved by adding lactose or isopropyl-β-D-thiogalactopyranoside (IPTG).
    268..295     -  terminator     rrnB T2 terminator: transcription terminator T2 from the E. coli rrnB gene
    427..470     +  terminator     rrnB T1 terminator: Escherichia coli rrnB; transcription terminator T1 from the E. coli rrnB gene
    517..553     -  CDS            lacZα (fragment): LacZα fragment of β-galactosidase; lacZ fragment
    569..668     +  protein_bind   attL1: mutant version of attL; recombination site for the Gateway® LR reaction LR Clonase™
   2267..2283    -  misc_feature   IRES (fragment): internal ribosome entry site (IRES) of the encephalomyocarditis virus (EMCV)
   5589..5688    -  protein_bind   attL2: mutant version of attL; recombination site for the Gateway® LR reaction LR Clonase™
   5706..5724    -  promoter       T7 promoter: promoter for bacteriophage T7 RNA polymerase
   5858..6667    +  CDS            KanR: aminoglycoside phosphotransferase; aph(3')-Ia; confers resistance to kanamycin in bacteria or G418 (Geneticin®) in eukaryotes
   6814..7402    +  rep_origin     ori: high-copy-number ColE1/pMB1/pBR322/pUC origin of replication
>Addgene plasmid #82362 | TU#1448_unc-73b_cDNA | addgene full sequence | sequence record 158087 | Addgene assembled sequence
CTTTCCTGCGTTATCCCCTGATTCTGTGGATAACCGTATTACCGCCTTTGAGTGAGCTGATACCGCTCGC
CGCAGCCGAACGACCGAGCGCAGCGAGTCAGTGAGCGAGGAAGCGGAAGAGCGCCCAATACGCAAACCGC
CTCTCCCCGCGCGTTGGCCGATTCATTAATGCAGCTGGCACGACAGGTTTCCCGACTGGAAAGCGGGCAG
TGAGCGCAACGCAATTAATACGCGTACCGCTAGCCAGGAAGAGTTTGTAGAAACGCAAAAAGGCCATCCG
TCAGGATGGCCTTCTGCTTAGTTTGATGCCTGGCAGTTTATGGCGGGCGTCCTGCCCGCCACCCTCCGGG
CCGTTGCTTCACAACGTTCAAATCCGCTCCCGGCGGATTTGTCCTACTCAGGAGAGCGTTCACCGACAAA
CAACAGATAAAACGAAAGGCCCAGTCTTCCGACTGAGCCTTTCGTTTTATTTGATGCCTGGCAGTTCCCT
ACTCTCGCGTTAACGCTAGCATGGATGTTTTCCCAGTCACGACGTTGTAAAACGACGGCCAGTCTTAAGC
TCGGGCCCCAAATAATGATTTTATTTTGACTGATAGTGACCTGTTCGTTGCAACAAATTGATGAGCAATG
CTTTTTTATAATGCCAACTTTGTACAAAAAAGCAGGCTTAATGGGCGATTATGATGGAAAAATGACGATG
AAAGCAGAAGACATTCTGCATGTTCTTCGTGACGGCATTGCAGTACTTCCTGGAGGACGATGTAGAGCCG
GACAAGCAGTTATCGTATGTCCATCACGAGAGCAACCTGTCAATCAGGATAATTTACGCAATGTCTTTCT
GTATTTATTTGAAGTTACTTCGAAGATGGCACGCGAAAAGGGATTCCTTGTGGTAATTGATATGCGTGGA
AAACAAACATGGACCAATGTTCGACACATTCTGAAAGCTCTCAGTAGTATTGAAAGCTCATCAACAGTAC
AAGTGTTCATCATCAAGCCCGAAAAATTCTGGGAGAAACAAAAAGCACAAATGTCCCTTGGAACGTGGGA
TTTTGAAGTTGAAATGATCTCATTCGAATCGCTTATCAAAATAATCGACTCGTCACATTTACCGAAAACC
GTCGGCGGAAGCTATCCATATGATCATGATGAATGGCTTGAGCTCAGGTTGGATCTCGAGAAATGGATCT
GGAATATCACTGAAATTATGGAAAAGCTCGAGTCTGTACGTCGAGAAATTTGCGAAGGCGAGCAGCCTGT
CGATGTGACAACTGCCAACGCTGCGCTGAAAAAGAGCCAACACGCAAAGAATAGTATATTTAATGTTCCG
GTGGAAGGAATTGAGACAGAAGGGAATAAAATTGCAACTCGAATATTAAAACCGTCGAAGGGTGTCAAAA
ACCCGGACCTTGAAGCGACAACCCCATATATTTCAAATTTGACCGATTCGCTCAGGTTGCTCAAAGGCGA
AGTAGCCAAGAATTGGGAAGTTCGACAGATGGAACTTTCAAAAGTGTACCAGCAGAAACAATTTGAACGT
GACGCAGAACATATGATTGAGACGCTTCGGCCGTACAAAAAAGCCTGTGAACGTAGTATGGGTGATGTTG
GTGGTTGTGCAAACGATGTCGTTCGGCTCTCTGCGGAGTTTGAGCAGTTCCAGATTGCTGTGAGAGGTAT
GGAAGTGTCTGTGAAACAAGTTTTCGACAAGGAAAATCATTTGAGAACTATTGGAGCCCGGAATCAGATT
ACCGATCACGTGGCGGCACGACTTGCCGAAGAATGGCACCTAGTCAAAGAACTCATGGAGAGGCGGAGTG
CAGTTTTGCACAATGCCAAAGAATTCTTTACGTCAGCTCAACGATATTTCGCAGAAGTACCCAGATGGAC
TGCACAACCCGGAGTAAATCCAAACGATGTGCTCTTCAATCAGGAGTCGTTGGAAGAAGCCATTCGAAAA
CATGACGCATTTTGGGCTCAAGTTGAAGAGGTTTATGCGCAAGCTTATGATGATGCGTCAAAAGTGACAA
GAGCTCTGAAAGAAGCTGATGCTGAAGATAATGTTGCTAGGGAGCATTCGAGTAGACTGCAAAGGGCACA
TAAGCAGTTGATGGAAAAGTGGAAAGAAAGACAGGTTCTGCTCCATCATATGCTTGCAATGATTGCGTTT
GAAACCGACGTGAGGTTAGTCGTCGATTGGCTCGAACAACACGGTGAACCGTATCTTCGACGTAACATTC
ATATTGGTGAAAACGTGAATCAGGCGAGAAGCTTCCAGAGGAATCACACAAATTTTCAACGGGTTGCTGC
GAATACCTATGGTAACGTGCAAAAGCTTCATCAAGTCTATCAGGATGTGACTAAATCTGGCAGTAAAATC
TGCGACGTTGACACTATGCACGGTCTCATGACGGATCTATCGGCAAAAATTGAGAAGTTCACGAAGATCG
AGAACTCTCGGGAGCTGCTGCTACGGCAATCGGTTCTTTTTCACACTCACTATAAAGAGTTGACGGATTG
GTATGGAAAAATGGGCGAGAAGTATAAGGATCGGAGGATAGATCTGACGGTTCCAACTTGTGATAAGAAT
AAGGAACGATTTGTGTTGGAGACTGACGAGACTGCTCAAGCATACGCCATGACAATAGACGAAGGGAAGA
CGCTGATCGAAATGATGCAGAGAGCTACACGGGTTTTTGATGTTGATTACTCGGCTAGTGTTGCACACAT
TCAACTGCTTATCTCAGATATTGAAGACAAGAACACACAGATCTCATCAGAATGGTCTCCACGACGAACT
CTCCTACACATCGCCTCAAAGTTTGCCATGTTCGAACAGAATCAGTTTGAAGTGTTGGAACAGATCAAAA
GTTGGGAAGTTGATATGCGAGAAATGGCAGAATCTGACTCATTTTACGACAAGGCTGATTCGGTTTTACC
ATTCCATAAAGATAACCAACAACAAGTTCGCAACGCGATCGCGGACATTCAAAAATCTGCAAAAGAGCTA
TCGCAAGCTTTGTATAGTCAAAAGTTGACGGATCTTCGGGACAAACGGGATAGAGTGGTGCTCGAAGCAA
TACGAGAGCATGTTCGAGAACTTGAAATTGCCGAATCCCGAGTGATGACGTACGCGAATGAAACTTCAAT
GAGAATGCAAGCAGCTTCGGAAGTCGGTGATCTCAGAAGGATATCCAATAGTGTTTGTAAGCTTATTGAT
AATCAATTATCAGCCCTCACGCAGCTAGGAGTCATTCCAAATGACTATAATGATACTGTGCAAAAGCAAG
AAGAGTTGAGAGCTTTTCGTGATGCAGTTCAACATAAGCTCAAGGAACCGTATGACGCATTTGTTATAAG
ATTTCGAGAGCTGATGGAAAATCGGCTGGCGAATCGAGATGAAGTAGTCTACCACAATGAAGCAATTCAA
GCTAAATACTGTCGACTCATGAATCTTTGTGAAGATCGGAATAAGTTACTAAAATCCGCACATGGATGCT
ACAAGACCTATGAGACAGCAGTGCTTCCAATACTCAATCAGTTGGAGTCTGAATATCACTCTCCGACGGT
TACGGATTGGTGTGCAGGATGTACATCTTCGATCGACGCCGATCGAGCAGCTTATGTGGCAGATCTGCTC
AGCAAGCACATGGACTATAAAGAACGATTCGGTAAAGGATGTACGTATGCGCTGAGAAACGGTGACTTTC
TGCTACGTTATATTCGAAGATCGACGGTGAACCAAAGTGAACGGAAGCGACATGAAACGAAGATTGCTGA
CATGAAGAACAATATTCGAGAACGACAATCGAATATTCTCGAGCTATGGATGCAGAAAAAATTGTTGTTG
GAAGGATGTCAGTCCTTCATTTTCATAGAAGCCAGTGCGAAAGAACTTTTGGAATTTATGAAAGGCGAAG
GTAATCGAAAGTTGAAGCATTTTGAGAAGAAGGGTCGTCGAGAGTCAACCGATGATGACGATGAATTCGC
AAAGTTCAAATCTGAAGTGAAGCAGAAGAAGACGGATATTCAGACGTTCTTAATGCTGAGCACAAATGAA
ACTATGAGCCGAGGGGTTCACGGAGACGAAATTGATAGGTGTATTGAGCAGGTGAAAGATGAGTTCAGTC
GATTCTCACGACGTGTTGGGGACTGTGAAGTTGTATTGAGAGGGGAAAATGGATCAACGCAGTCGTCGAA
AGACGAATTCTCACTTGATCGACACTCGGATACTGCCATATTCAATGAGAAGAAGATCAATGAACGACGT
GAGGAGAATCGAAAGATGCTTGAGCCAATGCGAGAGCTTATTCAATCCGAACGGGATTATATCAAAGATC
TCGAGAGATGTGTTAACATATACGTCAAGGAATTTGATCAAGCTGCGAAGAATGGAACAATTCCGACGTT
GAATCCGCTGAAATATGAAATTTTCGGAAACATTGAGAAGATTTTCAAGTTTCATAATGACAAACTTCTT
CATGAGCTTATCAAGTATGAGAATCAACCAGAAGCTGTTGGTGCATCGTTTATAGTTTGGATTGATTTGC
TCAATGAGCTCTACACGGAATATTGCGTGAACAAGGAGCAGAAGAACCATGTCATCGCGACACCCGACGC
CGTTTCGTTTTTCACCGGTATCCGAGAACGACACGGATTGGAGATCAATAACGAGATTGCGAGTCTCTTG
ATAAAGCCTGTTCAGAGAATAACACGCTATCGTCTGTTGATTGAGCAATTGATGAGAAGTTGTACGGATA
AGACGAATGATCTCAAAGAGGCGTACGAAGTGGTGTGCAGTGTGCCTAGAAAAGTGAACGATCTCATTCA
TTACAACTGTTTGGATTTGAAGGATTTCAAGGTTGATGAGCTTGGACCATTTGTCACTCAAGACACTTTG
ACGTTCTGGGAGCCACGAGCCTACTTTAAGGGACGAGGAAAAGAGCGTCAAGTATTCTTATTCGATATTT
CGATTGTTTTCGCTAAACGCATTGAAGTTTCACCGAAAAATATCAAATATGTGATCAAAGGAAAGCCCCT
TCCACTAAGCGAAGTGTCAATTGTGGAGCACGTCGAAGGCGACACTTGCCGATTCGGTCTTCGTGTTGGA
ACTGTGTCGTCGAACGATAATCGCATTGATTTGAAGGCCAACAATCATCATACAAAAGTGAAATGGGTTC
AGAAAATCCGTGATCTAACAGCTGGAATGTTGCCATTGGGTCTTGGAGTATCGGAGGCTTACTCAGTTGG
AACACTATCGACAGCCCGTAGTGTCTCAGTGCGATCAGGTGCATCCACGTCGTCTGGTGGTGAGAATCGA
CAATCACAGGATGTCGAGTCACTTTTACGCCATCGATACAGTGTTCACAGTTGTGATAGTGAGCAGTCAT
CGGAGGTCTGGATCGTGACGGCAGATTTTGATGGACAAGTCGAAGGGCATTTGACTGTGCATAAAGGGGA
TCGAGTTGAGATTGTGGAAGACCAAGCCACCGATTGTGCCGAATACGTGCAAGTGGTACTGTGTGATCAG
CCAACGAAACACGGACTCGTACCCGCCTCCATAATTGCTCCACAAAACAGCGAGTAACACCCAGCTTTCT
TGTACAAAGTTGGCATTATAAGAAAGCATTGCTTATCAATTTGTTGCAACGAACAGGTCACTATCAGTCA
AAATAAAATCATTATTTGCCATCCAGCTGATATCCCCTATAGTGAGTCGTATTACATGGTCATAGCTGTT
TCCTGGCAGCTCTGGCCCGTGTCTCAAAATCTCTGATGTTACATTGCACAAGATAAAATAATATCATCAT
GAACAATAAAACTGTCTGCTTACATAAACAGTAATACAAGGGGTGTTATGAGCCATATTCAACGGGAAAC
GTCGAGGCCGCGATTAAATTCCAACATGGATGCTGATTTATATGGGTATAAATGGGCTCGCGATAATGTC
GGGCAATCAGGTGCGACAATCTATCGCTTGTATGGGAAGCCCGATGCGCCAGAGTTGTTTCTGAAACATG
GCAAAGGTAGCGTTGCCAATGATGTTACAGATGAGATGGTCAGACTAAACTGGCTGACGGAATTTATGCC
TCTTCCGACCATCAAGCATTTTATCCGTACTCCTGATGATGCATGGTTACTCACCACTGCGATCCCCGGA
AAAACAGCATTCCAGGTATTAGAAGAATATCCTGATTCAGGTGAAAATATTGTTGATGCGCTGGCAGTGT
TCCTGCGCCGGTTGCATTCGATTCCTGTTTGTAATTGTCCTTTTAACAGCGATCGCGTATTTCGTCTCGC
TCAGGCGCAATCACGAATGAATAACGGTTTGGTTGATGCGAGTGATTTTGATGACGAGCGTAATGGCTGG
CCTGTTGAACAAGTCTGGAAAGAAATGCATAAACTTTTGCCATTCTCACCGGATTCAGTCGTCACTCATG
GTGATTTCTCACTTGATAACCTTATTTTTGACGAGGGGAAATTAATAGGTTGTATTGATGTTGGACGAGT
CGGAATCGCAGACCGATACCAGGATCTTGCCATCCTATGGAACTGCCTCGGTGAGTTTTCTCCTTCATTA
CAGAAACGGCTTTTTCAAAAATATGGTATTGATAATCCTGATATGAATAAATTGCAGTTTCATTTGATGC
TCGATGAGTTTTTCTAATCAGAATTGGTTAATTGGTTGTAACACTGGCAGAGCATTACGCTGACTTGACG
GGACGGCGCAAGCTCATGACCAAAATCCCTTAACGTGAGTTACGCGTCGTTCCACTGAGCGTCAGACCCC
GTAGAAAAGATCAAAGGATCTTCTTGAGATCCTTTTTTTCTGCGCGTAATCTGCTGCTTGCAAACAAAAA
AACCACCGCTACCAGCGGTGGTTTGTTTGCCGGATCAAGAGCTACCAACTCTTTTTCCGAAGGTAACTGG
CTTCAGCAGAGCGCAGATACCAAATACTGTTCTTCTAGTGTAGCCGTAGTTAGGCCACCACTTCAAGAAC
TCTGTAGCACCGCCTACATACCTCGCTCTGCTAATCCTGTTACCAGTGGCTGCTGCCAGTGGCGATAAGT
CGTGTCTTACCGGGTTGGACTCAAGACGATAGTTACCGGATAAGGCGCAGCGGTCGGGCTGAACGGGGGG
TTCGTGCACACAGCCCAGCTTGGAGCGAACGACCTACACCGAACTGAGATACCTACAGCGTGAGCTATGA
GAAAGCGCCACGCTTCCCGAAGGGAGAAAGGCGGACAGGTATCCGGTAAGCGGCAGGGTCGGAACAGGAG
AGCGCACGAGGGAGCTTCCAGGGGGAAACGCCTGGTATCTTTATAGTCCTGTCGGGTTTCGCCACCTCTG
ACTTGAGCGTCGATTTTTGTGATGCTCGTCAGGGGGGCGGAGCCTATGGAAAAACGCCAGCAACGCGGCC
TTTTTACGGTTCCTGGCCTTTTGCTGGCCTTTTGCTCACATGTT
