>Addgene plasmid #82362 | TU#1448_unc-73b_cDNA | depositor partial sequence | sequence record 155944 | unc-73b cDNA
ATGGGCGATTATGATGGAAAAATGACGATGAAAGCAGAAGACATTCTGCATGTTCTTCGTGACGGCATTG
CAGTACTTCCTGGAGGACGATGTAGAGCCGGACAAGCAGTTATCGTATGTCCATCACGAGAGCAACCTGT
CAATCAGGATAATTTACGCAATGTCTTTCTGTATTTATTTGAAGTTACTTCGAAGATGGCACGCGAAAAG
GGATTCCTTGTGGTAATTGATATGCGTGGAAAACAAACATGGACCAATGTTCGACACATTCTGAAAGCTC
TCAGTAGTATTGAAAGCTCATCAACAGTACAAGTGTTCATCATCAAGCCCGAAAAATTCTGGGAGAAACA
AAAAGCACAAATGTCCCTTGGAACGTGGGATTTTGAAGTTGAAATGATCTCATTCGAATCGCTTATCAAA
ATAATCGACTCGTCACATTTACCGAAAACCGTCGGCGGAAGCTATCCATATGATCATGATGAATGGCTTG
AGCTCAGGTTGGATCTCGAGAAATGGATCTGGAATATCACTGAAATTATGGAAAAGCTCGAGTCTGTACG
TCGAGAAATTTGCGAAGGCGAGCAGCCTGTCGATGTGACAACTGCCAACGCTGCGCTGAAAAAGAGCCAA
CACGCAAAGAATAGTATATTTAATGTTCCGGTGGAAGGAATTGAGACAGAAGGGAATAAAATTGCAACTC
GAATATTAAAACCGTCGAAGGGTGTCAAAAACCCGGACCTTGAAGCGACAACCCCATATATTTCAAATTT
GACCGATTCGCTCAGGTTGCTCAAAGGCGAAGTAGCCAAGAATTGGGAAGTTCGACAGATGGAACTTTCA
AAAGTGTACCAGCAGAAACAATTTGAACGTGACGCAGAACATATGATTGAGACGCTTCGGCCGTACAAAA
AAGCCTGTGAACGTAGTATGGGTGATGTTGGTGGTTGTGCAAACGATGTCGTTCGGCTCTCTGCGGAGTT
TGAGCAGTTCCAGATTGCTGTGAGAGGTATGGAAGTGTCTGTGAAACAAGTTTTCGACAAGGAAAATCAT
TTGAGAACTATTGGAGCCCGGAATCAGATTACCGATCACGTGGCGGCACGACTTGCCGAAGAATGGCACC
TAGTCAAAGAACTCATGGAGAGGCGGAGTGCAGTTTTGCACAATGCCAAAGAATTCTTTACGTCAGCTCA
ACGATATTTCGCAGAAGTACCCAGATGGACTGCACAACCCGGAGTAAATCCAAACGATGTGCTCTTCAAT
CAGGAGTCGTTGGAAGAAGCCATTCGAAAACATGACGCATTTTGGGCTCAAGTTGAAGAGGTTTATGCGC
AAGCTTATGATGATGCGTCAAAAGTGACAAGAGCTCTGAAAGAAGCTGATGCTGAAGATAATGTTGCTAG
GGAGCATTCGAGTAGACTGCAAAGGGCACATAAGCAGTTGATGGAAAAGTGGAAAGAAAGACAGGTTCTG
CTCCATCATATGCTTGCAATGATTGCGTTTGAAACCGACGTGAGGTTAGTCGTCGATTGGCTCGAACAAC
ACGGTGAACCGTATCTTCGACGTAACATTCATATTGGTGAAAACGTGAATCAGGCGAGAAGCTTCCAGAG
GAATCACACAAATTTTCAACGGGTTGCTGCGAATACCTATGGTAACGTGCAAAAGCTTCATCAAGTCTAT
CAGGATGTGACTAAATCTGGCAGTAAAATCTGCGACGTTGACACTATGCACGGTCTCATGACGGATCTAT
CGGCAAAAATTGAGAAGTTCACGAAGATCGAGAACTCTCGGGAGCTGCTGCTACGGCAATCGGTTCTTTT
TCACACTCACTATAAAGAGTTGACGGATTGGTATGGAAAAATGGGCGAGAAGTATAAGGATCGGAGGATA
GATCTGACGGTTCCAACTTGTGATAAGAATAAGGAACGATTTGTGTTGGAGACTGACGAGACTGCTCAAG
CATACGCCATGACAATAGACGAAGGGAAGACGCTGATCGAAATGATGCAGAGAGCTACACGGGTTTTTGA
TGTTGATTACTCGGCTAGTGTTGCACACATTCAACTGCTTATCTCAGATATTGAAGACAAGAACACACAG
ATCTCATCAGAATGGTCTCCACGACGAACTCTCCTACACATCGCCTCAAAGTTTGCCATGTTCGAACAGA
ATCAGTTTGAAGTGTTGGAACAGATCAAAAGTTGGGAAGTTGATATGCGAGAAATGGCAGAATCTGACTC
ATTTTACGACAAGGCTGATTCGGTTTTACCATTCCATAAAGATAACCAACAACAAGTTCGCAACGCGATC
GCGGACATTCAAAAATCTGCAAAAGAGCTATCGCAAGCTTTGTATAGTCAAAAGTTGACGGATCTTCGGG
ACAAACGGGATAGAGTGGTGCTCGAAGCAATACGAGAGCATGTTCGAGAACTTGAAATTGCCGAATCCCG
AGTGATGACGTACGCGAATGAAACTTCAATGAGAATGCAAGCAGCTTCGGAAGTCGGTGATCTCAGAAGG
ATATCCAATAGTGTTTGTAAGCTTATTGATAATCAATTATCAGCCCTCACGCAGCTAGGAGTCATTCCAA
ATGACTATAATGATACTGTGCAAAAGCAAGAAGAGTTGAGAGCTTTTCGTGATGCAGTTCAACATAAGCT
CAAGGAACCGTATGACGCATTTGTTATAAGATTTCGAGAGCTGATGGAAAATCGGCTGGCGAATCGAGAT
GAAGTAGTCTACCACAATGAAGCAATTCAAGCTAAATACTGTCGACTCATGAATCTTTGTGAAGATCGGA
ATAAGTTACTAAAATCCGCACATGGATGCTACAAGACCTATGAGACAGCAGTGCTTCCAATACTCAATCA
GTTGGAGTCTGAATATCACTCTCCGACGGTTACGGATTGGTGTGCAGGATGTACATCTTCGATCGACGCC
GATCGAGCAGCTTATGTGGCAGATCTGCTCAGCAAGCACATGGACTATAAAGAACGATTCGGTAAAGGAT
GTACGTATGCGCTGAGAAACGGTGACTTTCTGCTACGTTATATTCGAAGATCGACGGTGAACCAAAGTGA
ACGGAAGCGACATGAAACGAAGATTGCTGACATGAAGAACAATATTCGAGAACGACAATCGAATATTCTC
GAGCTATGGATGCAGAAAAAATTGTTGTTGGAAGGATGTCAGTCCTTCATTTTCATAGAAGCCAGTGCGA
AAGAACTTTTGGAATTTATGAAAGGCGAAGGTAATCGAAAGTTGAAGCATTTTGAGAAGAAGGGTCGTCG
AGAGTCAACCGATGATGACGATGAATTCGCAAAGTTCAAATCTGAAGTGAAGCAGAAGAAGACGGATATT
CAGACGTTCTTAATGCTGAGCACAAATGAAACTATGAGCCGAGGGGTTCACGGAGACGAAATTGATAGGT
GTATTGAGCAGGTGAAAGATGAGTTCAGTCGATTCTCACGACGTGTTGGGGACTGTGAAGTTGTATTGAG
AGGGGAAAATGGATCAACGCAGTCGTCGAAAGACGAATTCTCACTTGATCGACACTCGGATACTGCCATA
TTCAATGAGAAGAAGATCAATGAACGACGTGAGGAGAATCGAAAGATGCTTGAGCCAATGCGAGAGCTTA
TTCAATCCGAACGGGATTATATCAAAGATCTCGAGAGATGTGTTAACATATACGTCAAGGAATTTGATCA
AGCTGCGAAGAATGGAACAATTCCGACGTTGAATCCGCTGAAATATGAAATTTTCGGAAACATTGAGAAG
ATTTTCAAGTTTCATAATGACAAACTTCTTCATGAGCTTATCAAGTATGAGAATCAACCAGAAGCTGTTG
GTGCATCGTTTATAGTTTGGATTGATTTGCTCAATGAGCTCTACACGGAATATTGCGTGAACAAGGAGCA
GAAGAACCATGTCATCGCGACACCCGACGCCGTTTCGTTTTTCACCGGTATCCGAGAACGACACGGATTG
GAGATCAATAACGAGATTGCGAGTCTCTTGATAAAGCCTGTTCAGAGAATAACACGCTATCGTCTGTTGA
TTGAGCAATTGATGAGAAGTTGTACGGATAAGACGAATGATCTCAAAGAGGCGTACGAAGTGGTGTGCAG
TGTGCCTAGAAAAGTGAACGATCTCATTCATTACAACTGTTTGGATTTGAAGGATTTCAAGGTTGATGAG
CTTGGACCATTTGTCACTCAAGACACTTTGACGTTCTGGGAGCCACGAGCCTACTTTAAGGGACGAGGAA
AAGAGCGTCAAGTATTCTTATTCGATATTTCGATTGTTTTCGCTAAACGCATTGAAGTTTCACCGAAAAA
TATCAAATATGTGATCAAAGGAAAGCCCCTTCCACTAAGCGAAGTGTCAATTGTGGAGCACGTCGAAGGC
GACACTTGCCGATTCGGTCTTCGTGTTGGAACTGTGTCGTCGAACGATAATCGCATTGATTTGAAGGCCA
ACAATCATCATACAAAAGTGAAATGGGTTCAGAAAATCCGTGATCTAACAGCTGGAATGTTGCCATTGGG
TCTTGGAGTATCGGAGGCTTACTCAGTTGGAACACTATCGACAGCCCGTAGTGTCTCAGTGCGATCAGGT
GCATCCACGTCGTCTGGTGGTGAGAATCGACAATCACAGGATGTCGAGTCACTTTTACGCCATCGATACA
GTGTTCACAGTTGTGATAGTGAGCAGTCATCGGAGGTCTGGATCGTGACGGCAGATTTTGATGGACAAGT
CGAAGGGCATTTGACTGTGCATAAAGGGGATCGAGTTGAGATTGTGGAAGACCAAGCCACCGATTGTGCC
GAATACGTGCAAGTGGTACTGTGTGATCAGCCAACGAAACACGGACTCGTACCCGCCTCCATAATTGCTC
CACAAAACAGCGAGTAA
