>Addgene plasmid #82362 | TU#1448_unc-73b_cDNA | addgene partial sequence | sequence record 157239 | M13-Rev 5'-CAGGAAACAGCTATGACC-3'
GCTGGATGGCAAATAATGATTTTATTTTGACTGATAGTGACCTGTTCGTTGCAACAAATTGATAAGCAAT
GCTTTCTTATAATGCCAACTTTGTACAAGAAAGCTGGGTGTTACTCGCTGTTTTGTGGAGCAATTATGGA
GGCGGGTACGAGTCCGTGTTTCGTTGGCTGATCACACAGTACCACTTGCACGTATTCGGCACAATCGGTG
GCTTGGTCTTCCACAATCTCAACTCGATCCCCTTTATGCACAGTCAAATGCCCTTCGACTTGTCCATCAA
AATCTGCCGTCACGATCCAGACCTCCGATGACTGCTCACTATCACAACTGTGAACACTGTATCGATGGCG
TAAAAGTGACTCGACATCCTGTGATTGTCGATTCTCACCACCAGACGACGTGGATGCACCTGATCGCACT
GAGACACTACGGGCTGTCGATAGTGTTCCAACTGAGTAAGCCTCCGATACTCCAAGACCCAATGGCAACA
TTCCAGCTGTTAGATCACGGATTTTCTGAACCCATTTCACTTTTGTATGATGATTGTTGGCCTTCAAATC
AATGCGATTATCGTTCGACGACACAGTTCCAACACGAAGACCGAATCGGCAAGTGTCGCCTTCGACGTGC
TCCACAATTGACACTTCGCTTAGTGGAAGGGGCTTTCCTTTGATCACATATTTGATATTTTTCGGTGAAA
CTTCAATGCGTTTAGCGAAAACAATCGAAATATCGAATAAGAATACTTGACGCTCTTTTCCTCGTCC
