>Addgene plasmid #82362 | TU#1448_unc-73b_cDNA | addgene partial sequence | sequence record 158086 | M13-F20 5'-TGTAAAACGACGGCCAGT-3'
TGATTTTATTTTGACTGATAGTGACCTGTTCGTTGCAACAAATTGATGAGCAATGCTTTTTTATAATGCC
AACTTTGTACAAAAAAGCAGGCTTAATGGGCGATTATGATGGAAAAATGACGATGAAAGCAGAAGACATT
CTGCATGTTCTTCGTGACGGCATTGCAGTACTTCCTGGAGGACGATGTAGAGCCGGACAAGCAGTTATCG
TATGTCCATCACGAGAGCAACCTGTCAATCAGGATAATTTACGCAATGTCTTTCTGTATTTATTTGAAGT
TACTTCGAAGATGGCACGCGAAAAGGGATTCCTTGTGGTAATTGATATGCGTGGAAAACAAACATGGACC
AATGTTCGACACATTCTGAAAGCTCTCAGTAGTATTGAAAGCTCATCAACAGTACAAGTGTTCATCATCA
AGCCCGAAAAATTCTGGGAGAAACAAAAAGCACAAATGTCCCTTGGAACGTGGGATTTTGAAGTTGAAAT
GATCTCATTCGAATCGCTTATCAAAATAATCGACTCGTCACATTTACCGAAAACCGTCGGCGGAAGCTAT
CCATATGATCATGATGAATGGCTTGAGCTCAGGTTGGATCTCGAGAAATGGATCTGGAATATCACTGAAA
TTATGGAAAAGCTCGAGTCTGTACGTCGAGAAATTTGCGAAGGCGAGCAGCCTGTCGATGTGACAACTGC
CAACGCTGCGCTGAAAAAGAGCCAACACGCAAAGAATAGTATATTTAATGTTCCGGTGGAAGGAATTGAG
ACAGAAGGGAATAA
